>Addgene plasmid #48043 | pAGM8093 | addgene full sequence | sequence record 296579 | Addgene NGS Result
ATGAATCGGACGTTTGACCGGAAGGCATACAGGCAAGAACTGATCGACGCGGGGTTTTCCGCCGAGGATG
CCGAAACCATCGCAAGCCGCACCGTCATGCGTGCGCCCCGCGAAACCTTCCAGTCCGTCGGCTCGATGGT
CCAGCAAGCTACGGCCAAGATCGAGCGCGACAGCGTGCAACTGGCTCCCCCTGCCCTGCCCGCGCCATCG
GCCGCCGTGGAGCGTTCGCGTCGTCTTGAACAGGAGGCGGCAGGTTTGGCGAAGTCGATGACCATCGACA
CGCGAGGAACTATGACGACCAAGAAGCGAAAAACCGCCGGCGAGGACCTGGCAAAACAGGTCAGCGAGGC
CAAGCAGGCCGCGTTGCTGAAACACACGAAGCAGCAGATCAAGGAAATGCAGCTTTCCTTGTTCGATATT
GCGCCGTGGCCGGACACGATGCGAGCGATGCCAAACGACACGGCCCGCTCTGCCCTGTTCACCACGCGCA
ACAAGAAAATCCCGCGCGAGGCGCTGCAAAACAAGGTCATTTTCCACGTCAACAAGGACGTGAAGATCAC
CTACACCGGCGTCGAGCTGCGGGCCGACGATGACGAACTGGTGTGGCAGCAGGTGTTGGAGTACGCGAAG
CGCACCCCTATCGGCGAGCCGATCACCTTCACGTTCTACGAGCTTTGCCAGGACCTGGGCTGGTCGATCA
ATGGCCGGTATTACACGAAGGCCGAGGAATGCCTGTCGCGCCTACAGGCGACGGCGATGGGCTTCACGTC
CGACCGCGTTGGGCACCTGGAATCGGTGTCGCTGCTGCACCGCTTCCGCGTCCTGGACCGTGGCAAGAAA
ACGTCCCGTTGCCAGGTCCTGATCGACGAGGAAATCGTCGTGCTGTTTGCTGGCGACCACTACACGAAAT
TCATATGGGAGAAGTACCGCAAGCTGTCGCCGACGGCCCGACGGATGTTCGACTATTTCAGCTCGCACCG
GGAGCCGTACCCGCTCAAGCTGGAAACCTTCCGCCTCATGTGCGGATCGGATTCCACCCGCGTGAAGAAG
TGGCGCGAGCAGGTCGGCGAAGCCTGCGAAGAGTTGCGAGGCAGCGGCCTGGTGGAACACGCCTGGGTCA
ATGATGACCTGGTGCATTGCAAACGCTAGGGCCTTGTGGGGTCAGTTCCGGCTGGGGGTTCAGCAGCCCC
TGCTCGGATCTGTTGGACCGGACAGTAGTCATGGTTGATGGGCTGCCTGTATCGAGTGGTGATTTTGTGC
CGAGCTGCCGGTCGGGGAGCTGTTGGCTGGCTGGTGGCAGGATATATTGTGGTGTAAACAAATTGACGCT
TAGACAACTTAATAACACATTGCGGACGTTTTTAATGTACTGGGGTTGAACACTCTGTGGGTCTCAGAGC
TTGTCTTCGCAGCTGGCACGACAGGTTTCCCGACTGGAAAGCGGGCAGTGAGCGCAACGCAATTAATGTG
AGTTAGCTCACTCATTAGGCACCCCAGGCTTTACACTTTATGCTTCCGGCTCGTATGTTGTGTGGAATTG
TGAGCGGATAACAATTTCACACAGGAAACAGCTATGACCATGATTACGCCAAGCTTGCATGCCTGCAGGT
CGACTCTAGAGGATCCCCGGGTACCGAGCTCGAATTCACTGGCCGTCGTTTTACAACGTCGTGACTGGGA
AAACCCTGGCGTTACCCAACTTAATCGCCTTGCAGCACATCCCCCTTTCGCCAGCTGGCGTAATAGCGAA
GAGGCCCGCACCGATCGCCCTTCCCAACAGTTGCGCAGCCTGAATGGCGAATGGCGCCTGATGCGGTATT
TTCTCCTTACGCATCTGTGCGGTATTTCACACCGCATATGGTGCACTCTCAGTACAATCTGCTCTGATGC
CGCATAGTTAAGCCAGCCCCGACACCCGCCAACACCCGCTGACGCGCCCTGACGGGCTTGTCTGCTCCCG
GCATCCGCTTACAGACAAGCTGTGAGAAGACAAGGGACACGAAGTGATCCGTTTAAACTATCAGTGTTTG
ACAGGATATATTGGCGGGTAAACCTAAGAGAAAAGAGCGTTTATTAGAATAATCGGATATTTAAAAGGGC
GTGAAAAGGTTTATCCGTTCGTCCATTTGTATGTGCCAGCCGCCTTTGCGACGCTCACCGGGCTGGTTGC
CCTCGCCGCTGGGCTGGCGGCCGTCTATGGCCCTGCAAACGCGCCAGAAACGCCGTCGAAGCCGTGTGCG
AGACACCGCGGCCGCCGGCGTTGTGGATACCTCGCGGAAAACTTGGCCCTCACTGACAGATGAGGGGCGG
ACGTTGACACTTGAGGGGCCGACTCACCCGGCGCGGCGTTGACAGATGAGGGGCAGGCTCGATTTCGGCC
GGCGACGTGGAGCTGGCCAGCCTCGCAAATCGGCGAAAACGCCTGATTTTACGCGAGTTTCCCACAGATG
ATGTGGACAAGCCTGGGGATAAGTGCCCTGCGGTATTGACACTTGAGGGGCGCGACTACTGACAGATGAG
GGGCGCGATCCTTGACACTTGAGGGGCAGAGTGCTGACAGATGAGGGGCGCACCTATTGACATTTGAGGG
GCTGTCCACAGGCAGAAAATCCAGCATTTGCAAGGGTTTCCGCCCGTTTTTCGGCCACCGCTAACCTGTC
TTTTAACCTGCTTTTAAACCAATATTTATAAACCTTGTTTTTAACCAGGGCTGCGCCCTGTGCGCGTGAC
CGCGCACGCCGAAGGGGGGTGCCCCCCCTTCTCGAACCCTCCCGGCCCGCTAACGCGGGCCTCCCATCCC
CCCAGGGGCTGCGCCCCTCGGCCGCGAACGGCCTCACCCCAAAAATGGCAGCGCTGGCCAATTCCCGAGG
CACGAACCCAGTGGACATAAGCCTGTTCGGTTCGTAAGCTGTAATGCAAGTAGCGTATGCGCTCACGCAA
CTGGTCCAGAACCTTGACCGAACGCAGCGGTGGTAACGGCGCAGTGGCGGTTTTCATGGCTTGTTATGAC
TGTTTTTTTGGGGTACAGTCTATGCCTCGGGCATCCAAGCAGCAAGCGCGTTACGCCGTGGGTCGATGTT
TGATGTTATGGAGCAGCAACGATGTTACGCAGCAGGGCAGTCGCCCTAAAACAAAGTTAAACATCATGGG
GGAAGCGGTGATCGCCGAAGTATCGACTCAACTATCAGAGGTAGTTGGCGTCATCGAGCGCCATCTCGAA
CCGACGTTGCTGGCCGTACATTTGTACGGCTCCGCAGTGGATGGCGGCCTGAAGCCACACAGCGATATTG
ATTTGCTGGTTACGGTGACCGTAAGGCTTGATGAAACAACGCGGCGAGCTTTGATCAACGACCTTTTGGA
AACTTCGGCTTCCCCTGGAGAGAGCGAGATTCTCCGCGCTGTAGAAGTCACCATTGTTGTGCACGACGAC
ATCATTCCGTGGCGTTATCCAGCTAAGCGCGAACTGCAATTTGGAGAATGGCAGCGCAATGACATTCTTG
CAGGTATCTTCGAGCCAGCCACGATCGACATTGATCTGGCTATCTTGCTGACAAAAGCAAGAGAACATAG
CGTTGCCTTGGTAGGTCCAGCGGCGGAGGAACTCTTTGATCCGGTTCCTGAACAGGATCTATTTGAGGCG
CTAAATGAAACCTTAACGCTATGGAACTCGCCGCCCGACTGGGCTGGCGATGAGCGAAATGTAGTGCTTA
CGTTGTCCCGCATTTGGTACAGCGCAGTAACCGGCAAAATCGCGCCGAAGGATGTCGCTGCCGACTGGGC
AATGGAGCGCCTGCCGGCCCAGTATCAGCCCGTCATACTTGAAGCTAGACAGGCTTATCTTGGACAAGAA
GAAGATCGCTTGGCCTCGCGCGCAGATCAGTTGGAAGAATTTGTCCATTACGTGAAAGGCGAGATCACCA
AGGTAGTCGGCAAATAATGTCTAGCTAGAAATTCGTTCAAGCCGACGCCGCTTCGCGGCGCGGCTTAACT
CAAGCGTTAGATGCACTAAGCACATAATTGCTCACAGCCAAACTATCAGGTCAAGTCTGCTTTTATTATT
TTTAAGCGTGCATAATAAGCCCTACACAAATTGGGAGATATATCATGCTGTCAGACCAAGTTTACTCATA
TATACTTTAGATTGATTTAAAACTTCATTTTTAATTTAAAAGGATCTAGGTGAAGATCCTTTTTGATAAT
CTCATGACCAAAATCCCTTAACGTGAGTTTTCGTTCCACTGAGCGTCAGACCCCGTAGAAAAGATCAAAG
GATCTTCTTGAGATCCTTTTTTTCTGCGCGTAATCTGCTGCTTGCAAACAAAAAAACCACCGCTACCAGC
GGTGGTTTGTTTGCCGGATCAAGAGCTACCAACTCTTTTTCCGAAGGTAACTGGCTTCAGCAGAGCGCAG
ATACCAAATACTGTTCTTCTAGTGTAGCCGTAGTTAGGCCACCACTTCAAGAACTCTGTAGCACCGCCTA
CATACCTCGCTCTGCTAATCCTGTTACCAGTGGCTGCTGCCAGTGGCGATAAGTCGTGTCTTACCGGGTT
GGACTCAAGACGATAGTTACCGGATAAGGCGCAGCGGTCGGGCTGAACGGGGGGTTCGTGCACACAGCCC
AGCTTGGAGCGAACGACCTACACCGAACTGAGATACCTACAGCGTGAGCTATGAGAAAGCGCCACGCTTC
CCGAAGGGAGAAAGGCGGACAGGTATCCGGTAAGCGGCAGGGTCGGAACAGGAGAGCGCACGAGGGAGCT
TCCAGGGGGAAACGCCTGGTATCTTTATAGTCCTGTCGGGTTTCGCCACCTCTGACTTGAGCGTCGATTT
TTGTGATGCTCGTCAGGGGGGCGGAGCCTATGGAAAAACGCCAGCAACGCGGCCTTTTTACGGTTCCTGG
CAGATCCTAGATGTGGCGCAACGATGCCGGCGACAAGCAGGAGCGCACCGACTTCTTCCGCATCAAGTGT
TTTGGCTCTCAGGCCGAGGCCCACGGCAAGTATTTGGGCAAGGGGTCGCTGGTATTCGTGCAGGGCAAGA
TTCGGAATACCAAGTACGAGAAGGACGGCCAGACGGTCTACGGGACCGACTTCATTGCCGATAAGGTGGA
TTATCTGGACACCAAGGCACCAGGCGGGTCAAATCAGGAATAAGGGCACATTGCCCCGGCGTGAGTCGGG
GCAATCCCGCAAGGAGGGTGA
Features (pLannotate 1.2.2; 15 found; start..end, strand, type, name):
      1..1146    +  CDS            trfA: TRFA_ECOLX - Experimental evidence at protein level: Swiss-Prot protein existence level 1. Also involved in plasmid copy number control, promoting intermolecular coupling of protein bound iterons at oriV, which inhibits replication initiation. From Escherichia coli.
   1295..1319    +  misc_feature   LB T-DNA repeat: left border repeat from nopaline C58 T-DNA
   1409..1451    +  CDS            lacI (fragment): lac repressor; lacI; The lac repressor binds to the lac operator to inhibit transcription in E. coli. This inhibition can be relieved by adding lactose or isopropyl-β-D-thiogalactopyranoside (IPTG).
   1464..1485    +  protein_bind   CAP binding site: CAP binding activates transcription in the presence of cAMP. E. coli catabolite activator protein
   1500..1530    +  promoter       lac promoter: promoter for the E. coli lac operon
   1538..1554    +  protein_bind   lac operator: The lac repressor binds to the lac operator to inhibit transcription in E. coli. This inhibition can be relieved by adding lactose or isopropyl-β-D-thiogalactopyranoside (IPTG). lac repressor encoded by lacI
   1591..1647    -  misc_feature   MCS: pUC18/19 multiple cloning site
   1644..1801    +  CDS            lacZα (fragment): LacZα fragment of β-galactosidase; lacZ fragment
   1807..1906    -  misc_feature   bom (fragment): basis of mobility region from pBR322
   2029..2053    +  misc_feature   RB T-DNA repeat: right border repeat from nopaline C58 T-DNA
   2150..2781    +  rep_origin     oriV: incP origin of replication
   2884..2907    +  promoter       Pc promoter (fragment): intI1 (promoter lies within the coding sequence); class 1 integron promoter
   3083..3139    +  CDS            GmR (fragment): gentamycin acetyltransferase; aacC1; confers resistance to gentamycin
   3150..3937    +  CDS            SmR (fragment): aminoglycoside adenylyltransferase (Murphy, 1985); aadA; confers resistance to spectinomycin and streptomycin
   4278..4866    +  rep_origin     ori: high-copy-number ColE1/pMB1/pBR322/pUC origin of replication
