[The description below was written by a language model from this plasmid's Addgene catalogue record and pLannotate feature annotations shown in this document.]
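Description:
pAGM8093 is an empty level M cloning vector from a modular cloning (MoClo) system for standardized assembly of multigene constructs. It is a self-made binary vector derived from pBIN19 and pUC19, designed to replicate in both E. coli and Agrobacterium and to deliver T-DNA to plant cells. The catalogue lists a backbone size of 4,604 bp, whereas the annotated full sequence is 5,201 nt; the record does not explain the difference.

Two replication systems account for the dual host range. A high-copy ColE1/pUC-type origin supports propagation in E. coli. The broad-host-range incP oriV, together with the trfA gene encoding its replication initiator, allows maintenance in Agrobacterium. Bacterial selection is by spectinomycin, conferred by an aadA aminoglycoside adenylyltransferase gene (annotated SmR). This gene lies downstream of a class 1 integron Pc promoter fragment and a short remnant of a gentamicin resistance gene, which suggests the cassette came from an integron.

The cloning region sits between the nopaline C58-type left and right T-DNA border repeats, which delimit the DNA transferred to plant cells by Agrobacterium. Between them is a pUC-derived lacZα cassette comprising a CAP binding site, lac promoter and operator, the pUC18/19 multiple cloning site and a lacZα fragment, along with small lacI and bom remnants. The lacZα cassette serves as a screening marker: replacing it with assembled inserts would typically give white rather than blue colonies. No plant selectable marker or plant expression element is annotated within the T-DNA, consistent with an empty acceptor. The feature table does not annotate the type IIS restriction sites or fusion overhangs used for assembly, so the vector's specific position in the level M series cannot be determined from the record.
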