Addgene plasmid #48043: pAGM8093
Purpose: (Empty Backbone)
Depositing lab: Sylvestre Marillonnet. Depositing organization: Leibniz Institute of Plant Biochemistry (IPB). Publication: A modular cloning system for standardized assembly of multigene constructs. Weber E, Engler C, Gruetzner R, Werner S, Marillonnet S. PLoS One. 2011 Feb 18;6(2):e16765. doi: 10.1371/journal.pone.0016765. PubMed 21364738.
Backbone
  Vector backbone: derived from pBIN19 and pUC19
  Backbone manufacturer: self-made
  Backbone size (bp): 4604
  Vector type: Unspecified
  Selectable markers: LacZ alpha
Growth in bacteria
  Bacterial resistance: Spectinomycin, 50 μg/mL
  Growth temperature: 37°C
  Growth strain: DH10B
  Copy number: High Copy
Gene/Insert
  Gene/Insert name: None
Terms and licenses: Academic/Nonprofit Terms; Industry Terms: Not Available to Industry
Depositor comments: level M cloning vector, replicates in E.coli and Agrobacterium, binary vector for Agrobacterium T-DNA delivery to plant cells
How to cite: pAGM8093 was a gift from Sylvestre Marillonnet (Addgene plasmid # 48043 ; http://n2t.net/addgene:48043 ; RRID:Addgene_48043)
