>Addgene plasmid #48043 | pAGM8093 | addgene partial sequence | sequence record 74211 | LB-F1 5'-gtggtgtaaacaaattgacgc-3'
CATTGCGGACGTTTTTAATGTACTGGGGTTGAACACTCTGTGGGTCTCAGAGCTTGTCTTCGCAGCTGGC
ACGACAGGTTTCCCGACTGGAAAGCGGGCAGTGAGCGCAACGCAATTAATGTGAGTTAGCTCACTCATTA
GGCACCCCAGGCTTTACACTTTATGCTTCCGGCTCGTATGTTGTGTGGAATTGTGAGCGGATAACAATTT
CACACAGGAAACAGCTATGACCATGATTACGCCAAGCTTGCATGCCTGCAGGTCGACTCTAGAGGATCCC
CGGGTACCGAGCTCGAATTCACTGGCCGTCGTTTTACAACGTCGTGACTGGGAAAACCCTGGCGTTACCC
AACTTAATCGCCTTGCAGCACATCCCCCTTTCGCCAGCTGGCGTAATAGCGAAGAGGCCCGCACCGATCG
CCCTTCCCAACAGTTGCGCAGCCTGAATGGCGAATGGCGCCTGATGCGGTATTTTCTCCTTACGCATCTG
TGCGGTATTTCACACCGCATATGGTGCACTCTCAGTACAATCTGCTCTGATGCCGCATAGTTAAGCCAGC
CCCGACACCCGCCAACACCCGCTGACGCGCCCTGACGGGCTTGTCTGCTCCCGGCATCCGCTTACAGACA
AGCTGTGAGAAGACAAGGGACACGAAGTGATCCGTTTAAACTATCAGTGTTTGACAGGATATATTGGCGG
GTAAACCTAAGAGAAAAGAGCGTTTATTAGAATAATCGGATATTTAAAAGGGCGTGAAAAGGTTTATCCG
TTCGTCCATTTGTATGTGCCAGCCGCCTTTGCGACGCTCACCGGGCTGGTTGCCCTCGCCGCTGGGCTGG
CGGCCGTCTATGGCCCTGCAAACGCGCCAGAAACGCCGTCGAAGCCGTGTGCGAGACACCGCGGCCGCCG
GCGTTGTGGATACCTCGCGGAAAACTTGGCCCTCACTGACAGATGAGGGGCGGACGTTGACACTTGAGGG
GCCGACTCACCCGG
